>Addgene plasmid #73237 | FAM83A | depositor partial sequence | sequence record 134751 | insert
ATGCACCATCATCATCATCATTCTTCTGGTGTAGATCTGGGTACCGAGAACCTGTACTTCCAATCCATGG
CCTCAGCTGAGAAGCCCTACCTGAAGGAAAAATCCAGCGCCACTGTGTACTTCCAGACCGTCAAGCACAA
CAACATCAGAGACCTCGTCCGCCGCTGCATCACCCGGACTAGCCAGGTCCTGGTCATCCTGATGGATGTG
TTCACGGATGTGGAGATCTTCTGTGACATTCTAGAGGCAGCCAACAAGCGTGGGGTGTTCGTTTGTGTGC
TCCTGGACCAGGGAGGTGTGAAGCTCTTCCAGGAGATGTGTGACAAAGTCCAGATCTCTGACAGTCACCT
CAAGAACATTTCCATCCGGAGTGTGGAAGGAGAGATATACTGTGCCAAGTCAGGCAGGAAATTCGCTGGC
CAAATCCGGGAGAAGTTCATCATCTCGGACTGGAGATTTGTCCTGTCTGGATCTTACAGCTTCACCTGGC
TCTGCGGACACGTGCACCGGAACATCCTCTCCAAGTTCACAGGCCAGGCGGTGGAGCTGTTTGACGAGGA
GTTCCGCCACCTCTACGCCTCCTCCAAGCCTGTGATGGGCCTGAAGTCCCCGCGGCTGTGACAGTAAAGG
TGGATACGGATCCGAA
