>Addgene plasmid #73237 | FAM83A | addgene partial sequence | sequence record 142129 | T7 5'-TAATACGACTCACTATAGGG-3'
CCTCTAGAATAATTTTGTTTACTTTAAGAAGGAGATATACATATGCACCATCATCATCATCATTCTTCTG
GTGTAGATCTGGGTACCGAGAACCTGTACTTCCAATCCATGGCCTCAGCTGAGAAGCCCTACCTGAAGGA
AAAATCCAGCGCCACTGTGTACTTCCAGACCGTCAAGCACAACAACATCAGAGACCTCGTCCGCCGCTGC
ATCACCCGGACTAGCCAGGTCCTGGTCATCCTGATGGATGTGTTCACGGATGTGGAGATCTTCTGTGACA
TTCTAGAGGCAGCCAACAAGCGTGGGGTGTTCGTTTGTGTGCTCCTGGACCAGGGAGGTGTGAAGCTCTT
CCAGGAGATGTGTGACAAAGTCCAGATCTCTGACAGTCACCTCAAGAACATTTCCATCCGGAGTGTGGAA
GGAGAGATATACTGTGCCAAGTCAGGCAGGAAATTCGCTGGCCAAATCCGGGAGAAGTTCATCATCTCGG
ACTGGAGATTTGTCCTGTCTGGATCTTACAGCTTCACCTGGCTCTGCGGACACGTGCACCGGAACATCCT
CTCCAAGTTCACAGGCCAGGCGGTGGAGCTGTTTGACGAGGAGTTCCGCCACCTCTACGCCTCCTCCAAG
CCTGTGATGGGCCTGAAGTCCCCGCGGCTGTGACAGTAAAGGTGGATACGGATCCGAATTCGAGCTCCGT
CGACAAGCTTGCGGCCGCACTCGAGCACCACCACCACCACCACTGAGATCCGGCTGCTAACAAAGCCCGA
AAGGAAGCTGAGTTGGCTGCTGCCACCGCTGAGCAATAACTAGCATAAC
