>Addgene plasmid #73237 | FAM83A | addgene partial sequence | sequence record 142130 | T7term 5'-GCTAGTTATTGCTCAGCGG-3'
CTCTTTCGGGCTTTGTTAGCAGCCGGATCTCAGTGGTGGTGGTGGTGGTGCTCGAGTGCGGCCGCAAGCT
TGTCGACGGAGCTCGAATTCGGATCCGTATCCACCTTTACTGTCACAGCCGCGGGGACTTCAGGCCCATC
ACAGGCTTGGAGGAGGCGTAGAGGTGGCGGAACTCCTCGTCAAACAGCTCCACCGCCTGGCCTGTGAACT
TGGAGAGGATGTTCCGGTGCACGTGTCCGCAGAGCCAGGTGAAGCTGTAAGATCCAGACAGGACAAATCT
CCAGTCCGAGATGATGAACTTCTCCCGGATTTGGCCAGCGAATTTCCTGCCTGACTTGGCACAGTATATC
TCTCCTTCCACACTCCGGATGGAAATGTTCTTGAGGTGACTGTCAGAGATCTGGACTTTGTCACACATCT
CCTGGAAGAGCTTCACACCTCCCTGGTCCAGGAGCACACAAACGAACACCCCACGCTTGTTGGCTGCCTC
TAGAATGTCACAGAAGATCTCCACATCCGTGAACACATCCATCAGGATGACCAGGACCTGGCTAGTCCGG
GTGATGCAGCGGCGGACGAGGTCTCTGATGTTGTTGTGCTTGACGGTCTGGAAGTACACAGTGGCGCTGG
ATTTTTCCTTCAGGTAGGGCTTCTCAGCTGAGGCCATGGATTGGAAGTACAGGTTCTCGGTACCCAGATC
TACACCAGAAGAATGATGATGATGATGGTGCATATGTATATCTCCTTCTTAAAGTTAAACAAAATTATTT
CTAGAGGGGAATTGTTATCCGCTCACAATTCCCCTATAGTGAGTCGTATTAAATTTCGCGGGATCGAGAT
CTCGATCCTCTACGCCGG
