[The description below was written by a language model from this plasmid's Addgene catalogue record.]
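Description:
FAM83A is a bacterial expression plasmid built on the pNIC28-Bsa4 backbone, a vector from a structural genomics programme designed for high-throughput ligation-independent cloning. It is maintained in standard E. coli cloning strains as a low-copy plasmid under kanamycin selection. The record does not name the origin of replication or list other backbone features, and no feature table is provided, so the details of the vector architecture beyond the catalogue fields are not documented here.

The insert is a 646 bp fragment of human FAM83A (also known as BJ-TSA-9). As the record notes, it may not be the full open reading frame. This is consistent with a truncated domain construct chosen for crystallisation rather than for expressing the complete protein. Expression is driven by a T7 promoter, which requires a host supplying T7 RNA polymerase, such as a DE3 lysogen. The depositor recommends a BL21(DE3) derivative carrying a rare-codon tRNA plasmid for protein production. The backbone contributes an N-terminal hexahistidine tag followed by a TEV protease recognition site. This allows the recombinant protein to be captured by immobilised metal affinity chromatography, after which the tag can be cleaved off to leave near-native protein.

The stated purpose is producing FAM83A protein in bacteria for structure determination, and the depositor's comments point to an associated deposited structure. The construct suits laboratories that need purified FAM83A domain protein for crystallography, biophysical characterisation or binding studies. Distribution is limited to academic and nonprofit users.
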