Addgene plasmid #73237: FAM83A
Purpose: Bacterial expression for structure determination; may not be full ORF
Depositing lab: Nicola Burgess-Brown. Depositing organization: University of Oxford.
Backbone
  Vector backbone: pNIC28-Bsa4
  Backbone manufacturer: SGC, Addgene Plasmid #26103
  Vector type: Bacterial Expression
Growth in bacteria
  Bacterial resistance: Kanamycin, 50 μg/mL
  Growth temperature: 37°C
  Growth strain: DH5alpha
  Copy number: Low Copy
Gene/Insert
  Gene/Insert name: FAM83A (alt names: FAM83AA-c008; gi|40254997)
  Species: H. sapiens (human)
  Insert size (bp): 646
  Entrez Gene: FAM83A (a.k.a. BJ-TSA-9)
  Promoter: T7
  Tag / fusion protein: His-6-TEV (N terminal on backbone)
  Cloning method: Ligation Independent Cloning
  Sequencing primers: 5′ T7; 3′ T7 terminal
Terms and licenses: Academic/Nonprofit Terms; Industry Terms: Not Available to Industry
Depositor comments: Use BL21(DE3)-R3-pRARE2 for protein expression. See also 4URJ: http://www.thesgc.org/structures/4URJ
How to cite: FAM83A was a gift from Nicola Burgess-Brown (Addgene plasmid # 73237 ; http://n2t.net/addgene:73237 ; RRID:Addgene_73237)
